Addgene plasmid #101167: pUDP012
Purpose: E. coli/S. cerevisiae shuttle vector carrying amdS andSpcas9D147Y P411T and expressing a ribozyme flanked g-RNA for Cas9 editing targeting the gene SeILV6 and in S. pastorianus (HH-gRNASeILV6-HDV)
Depositing lab: Jean-Marc Daran. Depositing organization: Delft University of Technology. Publication: CRISPR-Cas9 mediated gene deletions in lager yeast Saccharomyces pastorianus. de Vries ARG, de Groot PA, van den Broek M, Daran JG. Microb Cell Fact. 2017 Dec 5;16(1):222. doi: 10.1186/s12934-017-0835-1. PubMed 29207996.
Backbone
  Vector backbone: pUDP004
  Backbone manufacturer: JM Daran
  Backbone size w/o insert (bp): 10664
  Total vector size (bp): 10855
  Vector type: Yeast Expression, CRISPR
  Selectable markers: amdS (acetamidase gene conferring growth on acetamide)
Growth in bacteria
  Bacterial resistance: Ampicillin, 100 μg/mL
  Growth temperature: 37°C
  Growth strain: DH5alpha
  Copy number: High Copy
Gene/Insert
  Gene/Insert name: HH-gRNA-HDV targetting SeILV6 in S. pastorianus
  gRNA/shRNA sequence: GGTCTCGCAAACAATTCCTGATGAGTCCGTGAGGACGAAACGAGTAAGCTCGTCGAATTGCTTTTCTCTGATTTGTTTTAGAGCTAGAAATAGCAAGTTAAAATAAGGCTAGTCCGTTATCAACTTGAAAAAGTGGCACCGAGTCGGTGCTTTTGGCCGGCATGGTCCCAGCCTCCTCGCTGGCGCCGGCTGGGCAACATGCTTCGGCATGGCGAATGGGACACAGCGAGACC
  Species: S. cerevisiae (budding yeast); S. pastorianus
  GenBank ID: 1429090
  Promoter: ScTDH3
  Cloning method: Restriction Enzyme; 5′ cloning site BsaI (destroyed during cloning); 3′ cloning site BsaI (destroyed during cloning)
  Sequencing primers: 5′ CGACAATCTAAGAACTATGCGAGG; 3′ CTGGCTATACCTATCCGTCTACG
Resource information
  A portion of this plasmid was derived from a plasmid made by: The Spcas9D147Y P411T gene presents on pUDP004, pUDP012 and pUDP044 is derived from pCT (Plasmid #60620) obtained from Addgene under Material Transfer Agreement Instructions (Order 211742- our reference TNW15.216)
Terms and licenses: Academic/Nonprofit Terms; Industry Terms: Not Available to Industry
How to cite: pUDP012 was a gift from Jean-Marc Daran (Addgene plasmid # 101167 ; http://n2t.net/addgene:101167 ; RRID:Addgene_101167)
