[The description below was written by a language model from this plasmid's Addgene catalogue record and pLannotate feature annotations shown in this document.]
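Description:
pUDP012 is a 10,855 bp E. coli/Saccharomyces shuttle plasmid for CRISPR-Cas9 genome editing in yeast. It was built on the pUDP004 backbone and designed to target the SeILV6 gene, the S. eubayanus-derived ILV6 allele, in the lager-brewing hybrid S. pastorianus. In bacteria it is maintained at high copy through a ColE1/pUC-type origin and selected with ampicillin via β-lactamase (AmpR). In yeast, selection relies on the dominant Aspergillus nidulans amdS acetamidase marker, expressed between the Ashbya gossypii TEF promoter and terminator, which allows growth on acetamide and so works in prototrophic industrial strains lacking auxotrophic markers. The feature table does not annotate a yeast replication origin, so the mode of maintenance in yeast cannot be stated from the record. The promoter and terminator driving Cas9 are also not annotated.

The plasmid combines both editing components. The first is a Streptococcus pyogenes Cas9 coding sequence carrying the D147Y and P411T substitutions, flanked at both ends by SV40 nuclear localization signals and derived from the pCT plasmid. The second is a guide RNA cassette inserted by BsaI cloning, which destroyed both sites. It is transcribed from the RNA polymerase II ScTDH3 (GAP) promoter and ends at a CYC1 terminator. Because Pol II transcripts are capped and polyadenylated, the spacer and the S. pyogenes gRNA scaffold are flanked by a 5′ hammerhead ribozyme and a 3′ hepatitis delta virus ribozyme. These self-cleave to release a guide with precise ends. The HDV element appears in the catalogue entry but not in the automated annotation. The construct is used for Cas9-mediated gene deletion in S. pastorianus.
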