Features (pLannotate 1.2.2; 13 found; start..end, strand, type, name):
      1..342     +  promoter       TEF promoter: Ashbya gossypii TEF promoter
    349..1992    +  CDS            amdS: AMDS_EMENI - Experimental evidence at transcript level: Swiss-Prot protein existence level 2. Allows acetamide to be used as a sole carbon or nitrogen source. From Emericella nidulans (strain FGSC A4 / ATCC 38163 / CBS 112.46 / NRRL 194 / M139) (Aspergillus nidulans).
   2002..2196    +  terminator     TEF terminator: Ashbya gossypii TEF terminator
   2601..2620    +  CDS            SV40 NLS (fragment): nuclear localization signal of SV40 (simian virus 40) large T antigen
   2622..6722    +  CDS            Cas9: Cas9 (Csn1) endonuclease from the Streptococcus pyogenes Type II CRISPR/Cas system generates RNA-guided double strand breaks in DNA
   6726..6745    +  CDS            SV40 NLS (fragment): nuclear localization signal of SV40 (simian virus 40) large T antigen
   7665..8331    +  promoter       GAP promoter: S. cerevisiae TDH3; promoter for glyceraldehyde-3-phosphate dehydrogenase
   8338..8361    +  misc_RNA       sTRSV HHRz (fragment): hammerhead ribozyme from the tobacco ringspot virus satellite RNA (Khvorova et al., 2003)
   8395..8470    +  misc_RNA       gRNA scaffold: guide RNA scaffold for the Streptococcus pyogenes CRISPR/Cas9 system
   8568..8795    +  terminator     CYC1 terminator (fragment): S. cerevisiae CYC1; transcription terminator for CYC1
   9036..9896    -  CDS            AmpR: β-lactamase; bla; confers resistance to ampicillin, carbenicillin, and related antibiotics
   9897..10001   -  promoter       AmpR promoter: bla
  10104..10692   +  rep_origin     ori: high-copy-number ColE1/pMB1/pBR322/pUC origin of replication
>Addgene plasmid #101167 | pUDP012 | addgene full sequence | sequence record 199268 | Addgene NGS Result
GACATGGAGGCCCAGAATACCCTCCTTGACAGTCTTGACGTGCGCAGCTCAGGGGCATGATGTGACTGTC
GCCCGTACATTTAGCCCATACATCCCCATGTATAATCATTTGCATCCATACATTTTGATGGCCGCACGGC
GCGAAGCAAAAATTACGGCTCCTCGCTGCAGACCTGCGAGCAGGGAAACGCTCCCCTCACAGACGCGTTG
AATTGTCCCCACGCCGCGCCCCTGTAGAGAAATATAAAAGGTTAGGATTTGCCACTGAGGTTCTTCTTTC
ATATACTTCCTTTTAAAATCTTGCTAGGATACAGTTCTCACATCACATCCGAACATAAACAAGGATCCAT
GCCACAATCTTGGGAAGAATTGGCTGCTGACAAGAGAGCTAGATTGGCTAAGACTATCCCAGACGAATGG
AAGGTTCAAACTTTGCCAGCTGAAGACTCTGTTATCGACTTCCCAAAGAAGTCTGGTATCTTGTCTGAAG
CTGAATTGAAGATCACTGAAGCTTCTGCTGCTGACTTGGTTTCTAAGTTGGCTGCTGGTGAATTGACTTC
TGTTGAAGTTACTTTGGCTTTCTGTAAGAGAGCTGCTATCGCTCAACAATTGACTAACTGTGCTCACGAA
TTCTTCCCAGACGCTGCTTTGGCTCAAGCTAGAGAATTGGACGAATACTACGCTAAGCACAAAAGACCTG
TTGGTCCATTGCACGGTTTGCCAATCTCTTTGAAGGACCAATTGAGAGTTAAGGGTTACGAAACTTCTAT
GGGTTACATCTCTTGGTTGAACAAGTACGACGAAGGTGACTCTGTTTTGACTACTATGTTGAGAAAGGCT
GGTGCTGTTTTCTACGTTAAGACTTCTGTTCCACAAACTTTGATGGTTTGTGAAACTGTTAACAACATCA
TCGGTAGAACTGTTAACCCAAGAAACAAGAACTGGTCTTGTGGTGGTTCTTCTGGTGGTGAAGGTGCTAT
CGTTGGTATCAGAGGTGGTGTTATCGGTGTTGGTACTGACATCGGTGGTTCTATCAGAGTTCCAGCTGCT
TTCAACTTCTTGTACGGTTTAAGACCATCTCACGGTAGATTGCCATACGCTAAGATGGCTAACTCTATGG
AAGGTCAAGAAACTGTACACTCTGTTGTTGGTCCAATCACTCACTCTGTTGAAGACTTGAGATTGTTCAC
TAAGTCTGTTTTGGGTCAAGAACCATGGAAGTACGACTCTAAGGTTATCCCAATGCCATGGAGACAATCT
GAATCTGACATCATCGCTTCTAAGATCAAGAACGGTGGTTTGAACATCGGTTACTACAACTTCGACGGTA
ACGTTTTGCCACACCCACCAATCTTGAGAGGTGTTGAAACTACTGTTGCTGCTTTGGCTAAGGCTGGTCA
CACTGTTACTCCATGGACTCCATACAAGCACGACTTCGGTCACGACTTGATCTCTCACATCTACGCTGCT
GACGGTTCTGCTGACGTTATGAGAGACATCTCTGCTTCTGGTGAACCAGCTATCCCAAACATCAAGGACT
TGTTGAACCCAAACATCAAGGCTGTTAACATGAACGAATTGTGGGACACTCACTTGCAAAAGTGGAACTA
CCAAATGGAATACTTGGAAAAGTGGAGAGAAGCTGAAGAAAAGGCTGGTAAGGAATTGGACGCTATCATC
GCTCCAATCACTCCAACTGCTGCTGTTAGACACGACCAATTCAGATACTACGGTTACGCTTCTGTTATCA
ACTTGTTGGACTTCACTTCTGTTGTTGTTCCAGTTACTTTCGCTGACAAGAACATCGACAAGAAGAACGA
ATCTTTCAAGGCTGTTTCTGAATTGGACGCTTTGGTTCAAGAAGAATACGACCCAGAAGCTTACCACGGT
GCTCCAGTTGCTGTTCAAGTTATCGGTAGAAGATTGTCTGAAGAAAGAACTTTGGCTATCGCTGAAGAAG
TTGGTAAGTTGTTGGGTAACGTTGTTACTCCATAACTCGAGGACAATAAAAAGATTCTTGTTTTCAAGAA
CTTGTCATTTGTATAGTTTTTTTATATTGTAGTTGTTCTATTTTAATCAAATGTTAGCGTGATTTATATT
TTTTTTCGCCTCGACATCATCTGCCCAGATGCGAAGTTAAGTGCGCAGAAAGTAATATCATGCGTCAATC
GTATGTGAATGCTGGTCGCTATACTGGAGCTCTCGAGAACCCTCACCTTTCGAGAGGACGATGCCCGTGT
CTAAATGATTCGACCAGCCTAAGAATGTTCAACAATCTATAATCAGTCCATAGTCAACAAGAGCCCTCAA
AGTTGATATCGTTTAGTGATCTCCCTCGAGATGAGCGGAGGATGGTTGCTTTTTGGGGAGCCCTAAGTGG
TACGTGCGGCGAGCGGGATGTTTCCCCATTAGGCAAAGGACGACCGGGTAACCCCTCGAGAAAAAAAATT
TTTCGCCGCTAATCTGGTGTTATATAAAGCTCCCCCTGCTCCTGGAATTTTTTTCCTTGTCAACTCACAC
CGGAAATCAAGGCATTTCATTCTGAGTAGTTCTTAAAAACATAATCAACAATGGATTATAAAGATGACGA
TGACAAACCTCCAAAAAAGAAGAGAAAGGTCGATAAGAAATACTCAATAGGCTTAGATATCGGCACAAAT
AGCGTCGGATGGGCGGTGATCACTGATGAATATAAGGTTCCGTCTAAAAAGTTCAAGGTTCTGGGAAATA
CAGACCGCCACAGTATCAAAAAAAATCTTATAGGGGCTCTTTTATTTGACAGTGGAGAGACAGCGGAAGC
GACTCGTCTCAAACGGACAGCTCGTAGAAGGTATACACGTCGGAAGAATCGTATTTGTTATCTACAGGAG
ATTTTTTCAAATGAGATGGCGAAAGTAGATGATAGTTTCTTTCATCGACTTGAAGAGTCTTTTTTGGTGG
AAGAAGACAAGAAGCATGAACGTCATCCTATTTTTGGAAATATAGTAGATGAAGTTGCTTATCATGAGAA
ATATCCAACTATCTATCATCTGCGAAAAAAATTGGTAGATTCTACTTATAAAGCGGATTTGCGCTTAATC
TATTTGGCCTTAGCGCATATGATTAAGTTTCGTGGTCATTTTTTGATTGAGGGAGATTTAAATCCTGATA
ATAGTGATGTGGACAAACTATTTATCCAGTTGGTACAAACCTACAATCAATTATTTGAAGAAAACCCTAT
TAACGCAAGTGGAGTAGATGCTAAAGCGATTCTTTCTGCACGATTGAGTAAATCAAGACGATTAGAAAAT
CTCATTGCTCAGCTCCCCGGTGAGAAGAAAAATGGCTTATTTGGGAATCTCATTGCTTTGTCATTGGGTT
TGACCCCTAATTTTAAATCAAATTTTGATTTGGCAGAAGATGCTAAATTACAGCTTTCAAAAGATACTTA
CGATGATGATTTAGATAATTTATTGGCGCAAATTGGAGATCAATATGCTGATTTGTTTTTGGCAGCTAAG
AATTTATCAGATGCTATTTTACTTTCAGATATCCTAAGAGTAAATACTGAAATAACTAAGGCTCCCCTAT
CAGCTTCAATGATTAAACGCTACGATGAACATCATCAAGACTTGACTCTTTTAAAAGCTTTAGTTCGACA
ACAACTTCCAGAAAAGTATAAAGAAATCTTTTTTGATCAATCAAAAAACGGATATGCAGGTTATATTGAT
GGGGGAGCTAGCCAAGAAGAATTTTATAAATTTATCAAACCAATTTTAGAAAAAATGGATGGTACTGAGG
AATTATTGGTGAAACTAAATCGTGAAGATTTGCTGCGCAAGCAACGGACCTTTGACAACGGCTCTATTAC
CCATCAAATTCACTTGGGTGAGCTGCATGCTATTTTGAGAAGACAAGAAGACTTTTATCCATTTTTAAAA
GACAATCGTGAGAAGATTGAAAAAATCTTGACTTTTCGAATTCCTTATTATGTTGGTCCATTGGCGCGTG
GCAATAGTCGTTTTGCATGGATGACTCGGAAGTCTGAAGAAACAATTACCCCATGGAATTTTGAAGAAGT
TGTCGATAAAGGTGCTTCAGCTCAATCATTTATTGAACGCATGACAAACTTTGATAAAAATCTTCCAAAT
GAAAAAGTACTACCAAAACATAGTTTGCTTTATGAGTATTTTACGGTTTATAACGAATTGACAAAGGTCA
AATATGTTACTGAAGGAATGCGAAAACCAGCATTTCTTTCAGGTGAACAGAAGAAAGCCATTGTTGATTT
ACTCTTCAAAACAAATCGAAAAGTAACCGTTAAGCAATTAAAAGAAGATTATTTCAAAAAAATAGAATGT
TTTGATAGTGTTGAAATTTCAGGAGTTGAAGATAGATTTAATGCTTCATTAGGTACCTACCATGATTTGC
TAAAAATTATTAAAGATAAAGATTTTTTGGATAATGAAGAAAATGAAGATATCTTAGAGGATATTGTTTT
AACATTGACCTTATTTGAAGATAGGGAGATGATTGAGGAAAGACTTAAAACATATGCTCACCTCTTTGAT
GATAAGGTGATGAAACAGCTTAAACGTCGCCGTTATACTGGTTGGGGACGTTTGTCTCGAAAATTGATTA
ATGGTATTAGGGATAAGCAATCTGGCAAAACAATATTAGATTTTTTGAAATCAGATGGTTTTGCCAATCG
CAATTTTATGCAGCTGATCCATGATGATAGTTTGACATTTAAAGAAGACATTCAAAAAGCACAAGTGTCT
GGACAAGGCGATAGTTTACATGAACATATTGCAAATTTAGCTGGTAGCCCTGCTATTAAAAAAGGTATTT
TACAGACTGTAAAAGTTGTTGATGAATTGGTCAAAGTAATGGGGCGGCATAAGCCAGAAAATATCGTTAT
TGAAATGGCACGTGAAAATCAGACAACTCAAAAGGGCCAGAAAAATTCGCGAGAGCGTATGAAACGAATC
GAAGAAGGTATCAAAGAATTAGGAAGTCAGATTCTTAAAGAGCATCCTGTTGAAAATACTCAATTGCAAA
ATGAAAAGCTCTATCTCTATTATCTCCAAAATGGAAGAGACATGTATGTGGACCAAGAATTAGATATTAA
TCGTTTAAGTGATTATGATGTCGATCACATTGTTCCACAAAGTTTCCTTAAAGACGATTCAATAGACAAT
AAGGTCTTAACGCGTTCTGATAAAAATCGTGGTAAATCGGATAACGTTCCAAGTGAAGAAGTAGTCAAAA
AGATGAAAAACTATTGGAGACAACTTCTAAACGCCAAGTTAATCACTCAACGTAAGTTTGATAATTTAAC
GAAAGCTGAACGTGGAGGTTTGAGTGAACTTGATAAAGCTGGTTTTATCAAACGCCAATTGGTTGAAACT
CGCCAAATCACTAAGCATGTGGCACAAATTTTGGATAGTCGCATGAATACTAAATACGATGAAAATGATA
AACTTATTCGAGAGGTTAAAGTGATTACCTTAAAATCTAAATTAGTTTCTGACTTCCGAAAAGATTTCCA
ATTCTATAAAGTACGTGAGATTAACAATTACCATCATGCCCATGATGCGTATCTAAATGCCGTCGTTGGA
ACTGCTTTGATTAAGAAATATCCAAAACTTGAATCGGAGTTTGTCTATGGTGATTATAAAGTTTATGATG
TTCGTAAAATGATTGCTAAGTCTGAGCAAGAAATAGGCAAAGCAACCGCAAAATATTTCTTTTACTCTAA
TATCATGAACTTCTTCAAAACAGAAATTACACTTGCAAATGGAGAGATTCGCAAACGCCCTCTAATCGAA
ACTAATGGGGAAACTGGAGAAATTGTCTGGGATAAAGGGCGAGATTTTGCCACAGTGCGCAAAGTATTGT
CCATGCCCCAAGTCAATATTGTCAAGAAAACAGAAGTACAGACAGGCGGATTCTCCAAGGAGTCAATTTT
ACCAAAAAGAAATTCGGACAAGCTTATTGCTCGTAAAAAAGACTGGGATCCAAAAAAATATGGTGGTTTT
GATAGTCCAACGGTAGCTTATTCAGTCCTAGTGGTTGCTAAGGTGGAAAAAGGGAAATCGAAGAAGTTAA
AATCCGTTAAAGAGTTACTAGGGATCACAATTATGGAAAGAAGTTCCTTTGAAAAAAATCCGATTGACTT
TTTAGAAGCTAAAGGATATAAGGAAGTTAAAAAAGACTTAATCATTAAACTACCTAAATATAGTCTTTTT
GAGTTAGAAAACGGTCGTAAACGGATGCTGGCTAGTGCCGGAGAATTACAAAAAGGAAATGAGCTGGCTC
TGCCAAGCAAATATGTGAATTTTTTATATTTAGCTAGTCATTATGAAAAGTTGAAGGGTAGTCCAGAAGA
TAACGAACAAAAACAATTGTTTGTGGAGCAGCATAAGCATTATTTAGATGAGATTATTGAGCAAATCAGT
GAATTTTCTAAGCGTGTTATTTTAGCAGATGCCAATTTAGATAAAGTTCTTAGTGCATATAACAAACATA
GAGACAAACCAATACGTGAACAAGCAGAAAATATTATTCATTTATTTACGTTGACGAATCTTGGAGCTCC
CGCTGCTTTTAAATATTTTGATACAACAATTGATCGTAAACGATATACGTCTACAAAAGAAGTTTTAGAT
GCCACTCTTATCCATCAATCCATCACTGGTCTTTATGAAACACGCATTGATTTGAGTCAGCTAGGAGGTG
ACCCTCCAAAAAAGAAGAGAAAGGTCTGAGCGGTTTTGTATAACTAAATAATATTGGAAACTAAATACGA
ATACCCAAATTTTTTATCTAAATTTTGCCGAAAGATTAAAATCTGCAGAGATATCCGAAACAGGTAAATG
GATGTTTCAATCCCTGTAGTCAGTCAGGAACCCATATTATATTACAGTATTAGTCGCCGCTTAGGCACGC
CTTTAATTAGCAAAATCAAACCTTAAGTGCATATGCCGTATAAGGGAAACTCAAAGAACTGGCATCGCAA
AAATGAAAACATACGTTGAAACTACGGCAAAGGATTGGTCAGATCGCTTCATACAGGGAAAGTTCGGCAT
CAACATCTTTGGATAATATCAGAATGAGAAAGAACAGATACGCAGTACGTTTTTTGGTGAGCTCTTTGCA
CTTCTTTAGTTCTTTCCATCAATATCAGTTTTTTAAACTTTTAGGACTAAAAGTGATGTTTAACTTCAAA
ATGTTTAAAATTTTGTTCTTCCCGACGTTCATTAAGAATACTAATACACTTTAATAATTATTTTAATATT
TTGTTCTAAATAATGACTTTTAATTAAAAAAGATAAAATATAAAAACATCATAATAACTCACCAGAGGTT
AAGAACAAAAAAACAAATTAGATATCTGCTAATCCAATATAGTTAAATCAATCTTTCCTTGGTATAATGG
GTATATTACATATATTTCAAGGACCGACACTCCTACCAAATATCTAAAATTTACCATATTAACATAACAT
GTATATAAACGTCAAATCATAATCAGCACTAACGTCTCACGGATCGTATATGCCGTAGCGACAATCTAAG
AACTATGCGAGGACACGCTAGGGCCAAGGCAAAAAGATTCCTTGATTACGTAAGGGAGTTAGAATCATTT
TGAATAAAAAACACGCTTTTTCAGTTCGAGTTTATCATTATCAATACTGCCATTTCAAAGAATACGTAAA
TAATTAATAGTAGTGATTTTCCTAACTTTATTTAGTCAAAAAATTAGCCTTTTAATTCTGCTGTAACCCG
TACATGCCCAAAATAGGGGGCGGGTTACACAGAATATATAACATCGTAGGTGTCTGGGTGAACAGTTTAT
TCTTGGCATCCACTAAATATAATGGAGCCCGCTTTTTAAGCTGGCATCCAGAAAAAAAAAGAATCCCAGC
ACCAAAATATTGTTTTCTTCACCAACCATCAGTTCATAGGTCCATTCTCTTAGCGCAACTACAGAGAACA
GGGGCACAAACAGGCAAAAAACGGGCACAACCTCAATGGAGTGATGCAACCTGCCTGGAGTAAATGATGA
CACAAGGCAATTGACCCACGCATGTATCTATCTCATTTTCTTACACCTTCTATTACCTTCTGCTCTCTCT
GATTTGGAAAAAGCTGAAAAAAAAGGTTGAAACCAGTTCCCTGAAATTATTCCCCTACTTGACTAATAAG
TATATAAAGACGGTAGGTATTGATTGTAATTCTGTAAATCTATTTCTTAAACTTCTTAAATTCTACTTTT
ATAGTTAGTCTTTTTTTTAGTTTTAAAACACCAAGAACTTAGTTTCGAATAAACACACATAAACAAACAA
ACAATTCCTGATGAGTCCGTGAGGACGAAACGAGTAAGCTCGTCGAATTGCTTTTCTCTGATTTGTTTTA
GAGCTAGAAATAGCAAGTTAAAATAAGGCTAGTCCGTTATCAACTTGAAAAAGTGGCACCGAGTCGGTGC
TTTTGGCCGGCATGGTCCCAGCCTCCTCGCTGGCGCCGGCTGGGCAACATGCTTCGGCATGGCGAATGGG
ACACAGGCCCCTTTTCCTTTGTCGATATCATGTAATTAGTTATGTCACGCTTACATTCACGCCCTCCCCC
CACATCCGCTCTAACCGAAAAGGAAGGAGTTAGACAACCTGAAGTCTAGGTCCCTATTTATTTTTTTATA
GTTATGTTAGTATTAAGAACGTTATTTATATTTCAAATTTTTCTTTTTTTTCTGTACAAACGCGTGTACG
CATGTAACATTATACTGAAAACCTTGCTTGAGAAGGTTTTGGGACAAGCTTACGTCTCACGGATCGTATA
TGCCGTAGCGACAATCTAAGAACTATGCGAGGACACGCTAGCAGCTGTATTCACGTAGACGGATAGGTAT
AGCCAGACATCAGCAGCATACTTCGGGAACCGTAGGCCACCGAGCGGCCGCGATTATCAAAAAGGATCTT
CACCTAGATCCTTTTAAATTAAAAATGAAGTTTTAAATCAATCTAAAGTATATATGAGTAAACTTGGTCT
GACAGTTACCAATGCTTAATCAGTGAGGCACCTATCTCAGCGATCTGTCTATTTCGTTCATCCATAGTTG
CCTGACTCCCCGTCGTGTAGATAACTACGATACGGGAGGGCTTACCATCTGGCCCCAGTGCTGCAATGAT
ACCGCGGGACCCACGCTCACCGGCTCCAGATTTATCAGCAATAAACCAGCCAGCCGGAAGGGCCGAGCGC
AGAAGTGGTCCTGCAACTTTATCCGCCTCCATCCAGTCTATTAATTGTTGCCGGGAAGCTAGAGTAAGTA
GTTCGCCAGTTAATAGTTTGCGCAACGTTGTTGCCATTGCTACAGGCATCGTGGTGTCACGCTCGTCGTT
TGGTATGGCTTCATTCAGCTCCGGTTCCCAACGATCAAGGCGAGTTACATGATCCCCCATGTTGTGCAAA
AAAGCGGTTAGCTCCTTCGGTCCTCCGATCGTTGTCAGAAGTAAGTTGGCCGCAGTGTTATCACTCATGG
TTATGGCAGCACTGCATAATTCTCTTACTGTCATGCCATCCGTAAGATGCTTTTCTGTGACTGGTGAGTA
CTCAACCAAGTCATTCTGAGAATAGTGTATGCGGCGACCGAGTTGCTCTTGCCCGGCGTCAATACGGGAT
AATACCGCGCCACATAGCAGAACTTTAAAAGTGCTCATCATTGGAAAACGTTCTTCGGGGCGAAAACTCT
CAAGGATCTTACCGCTGTTGAGATCCAGTTCGATGTAACCCACTCGTGTACCCAACTGATCTTCAGCATC
TTTTACTTTCACCAGCGTTTCTGGGTGAGCAAAAACAGGAAGGCAAAATGCCGCAAAAAAGGGAATAAGG
GCGACACGGAAATGTTGAATACTCATACTCTTCCTTTTTCAATATTATTGAAGCATTTATCAGGGTTATT
GTCTCATGAGCGGATACATATTTGAATGTATTTAGAAAAATAAACAAATAGGGGTTCCGCGCACATTTCC
CCGAAAAGTGCCACCTGTCATGACCAAAATCCCTTAACGTGAGTTTTCGTTCCACTGAGCGTCAGACCCC
GTAGAAAAGATCAAAGGATCTTCTTGAGATCCTTTTTTTCTGCGCGTAATCTGCTGCTTGCAAACAAAAA
AACCACCGCTACCAGCGGTGGTTTGTTTGCCGGATCAAGAGCTACCAACTCTTTTTCCGAAGGTAACTGG
CTTCAGCAGAGCGCAGATACCAAATACTGTTCTTCTAGTGTAGCCGTAGTTAGGCCACCACTTCAAGAAC
TCTGTAGCACCGCCTACATACCTCGCTCTGCTAATCCTGTTACCAGTGGCTGCTGCCAGTGGCGATAAGT
CGTGTCTTACCGGGTTGGACTCAAGACGATAGTTACCGGATAAGGCGCAGCGGTCGGGCTGAACGGGGGG
TTCGTGCACACAGCCCAGCTTGGAGCGAACGACCTACACCGAACTGAGATACCTACAGCGTGAGCTATGA
GAAAGCGCCACGCTTCCCGAAGGGAGAAAGGCGGACAGGTATCCGGTAAGCGGCAGGGTCGGAACAGGAG
AGCGCACGAGGGAGCTTCCAGGGGGAAACGCCTGGTATCTTTATAGTCCTGTCGGGTTTCCCCACCTCTG
ACTTGAGCGTCGATTTTTGTGATGCTCGTCAGGGGGGCGGAGCCTATGGAAAAACGCCAGCAACGCGGCC
TTTTTACGGTTCCTGGCCTTTTGCTGGCCTTTTGCTCACATGTTCTTTCCTGCGTTATCCCCTGATTCTG
TGGATAACCGTGCGGACTATATGTGAAGGCATGGCTATGGCACGGCAGACATTCCGCCAGATCATCAATA
GGCAC
