>Addgene plasmid #101167 | pUDP012 | depositor partial sequence | sequence record 190756 | Hammerhead ribozyme-gRNASeILV6-Hepatitis Delta Virus ribozyme
CAAACAATTCCTGATGAGTCCGTGAGGACGAAACGAGTAAGCTCGTCGAATTGCTTTTCTCTGATTTGTT
TTAGAGCTAGAAATAGCAAGTTAAAATAAGGCTAGTCCGTTATCAACTTGAAAAAGTGGCACCGAGTCGG
TGCTTTTGGCCGGCATGGTCCCAGCCTCCTCGCTGGCGCCGGCTGGGCAACATGCTTCGGCATGGCGAAT
GGGAC
